Addgene plasmid #102834: pBW_0002
Purpose: Binary vector containing Sr22 Schomburgk allele driven by Sr33 promoter, Sr33 terminator
Depositing lab: Brande Wulff. Depositing organization: John Innes Centre. Publication: Extensive Genetic Variation at the Sr22 Wheat Stem Rust Resistance Gene Locus in the Grasses Revealed Through Evolutionary Genomics and Functional Analyses. Md Hatta MA, Ghosh S, Athiyannan N, Richardson T, Steuernagel B, Yu G, Rouse MN, Ayliffe M, Lagudah ES, Radhakrishnan GV, Periyannan SK, Wulff BBH. Mol Plant Microbe Interact. 2020 Nov;33(11):1286-1298. doi: 10.1094/MPMI-01-20-0018-R. Epub 2020 Oct 1. PubMed 32779520.
Backbone
  Vector backbone: pVecBARII
  Vector type: Plant Expression
  Selectable markers: Basta
Growth in bacteria
  Bacterial resistance: Spectinomycin, 50 μg/mL
  Growth temperature: 37°C
  Growth strain: DH5alpha
  Copy number: Unknown
Gene/Insert
  Gene/Insert name: Sr22 Schomburgk
  Species: Synthetic
  Insert size (bp): 9732
  Entrez Gene: NEWENTRY
  Promoter: Sr33 promoter
  Cloning method: Restriction Enzyme; 5′ cloning site NotI (not destroyed); 3′ cloning site NotI (not destroyed)
  Sequencing primers: 5′ CTTGAGTGCTGTTGGTCTTCC; 3′ TGCTTCAGGTGTGCTCTCAA
Terms and licenses: Academic/Nonprofit Terms; Industry Terms: Not Available to Industry
How to cite: pBW_0002 was a gift from Brande Wulff (Addgene plasmid # 102834 ; http://n2t.net/addgene:102834 ; RRID:Addgene_102834)
