[The description below was written by a language model from this plasmid's Addgene catalogue record and pLannotate feature annotations shown in this document.]
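Description:
pBW_0002 is a plant binary vector of about 21.9 kb, built on the pVecBARII backbone and designed for Agrobacterium-mediated delivery of a wheat stem rust resistance gene. The payload is the Schomburgk allele of Sr22, recorded as a synthetic 9.7 kb insert cloned into a retained NotI site, with expression controlled by the Sr33 promoter and the Sr33 terminator rather than Sr22's own regulatory sequences. The automated feature table does not annotate this cassette. It appears to occupy the large, essentially unannotated stretch between the multiple cloning site remnant and the right border, where the only call is a very short "chicken β-actin promoter" fragment that is almost certainly a spurious match.

The T-DNA is bounded by nopaline-type left and right border repeats. Next to the left border is the plant selection cassette: a CaMV 35S promoter and TMV Ω translational enhancer drive the bar gene (phosphinothricin acetyltransferase), followed by the octopine synthase terminator. This confers the Basta (glufosinate) tolerance listed in the record. Near the right border there are NOS promoter sequences and a short nptII fragment, apparently remnants of an earlier kanamycin marker rather than a functional gene.

Outside the T-DNA, the backbone carries a broad-host-range oriV with its trfA replication protein for maintenance in Agrobacterium, and a ColE1/pMB1-type origin for E. coli. It also has incP oriT/traJ transfer functions, although traJ appears to be interrupted by an IS1 element. Bacterial selection is by spectinomycin through aadA, and an adjacent streptothricin acetyltransferase gene is also annotated. The associated publication is a study of genetic variation and function at the Sr22 locus, which suggests the construct was made to test this allele in transgenic plants.
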