Features (pLannotate 1.2.2; 25 found; start..end, strand, type, name):
    416..440     +  misc_feature   LB T-DNA repeat: left border repeat from nopaline C58 T-DNA
    495..1298    +  CDS            IBMP_CAMVB (fragment): Experimental evidence at protein level: Swiss-Prot protein existence level 1. Enhances the ribosomal termination-reinitiation event leading to the translation of major open reading frames on the polycistronic viral RNAs. From Cauliflower mosaic virus (strain Bari 1) (CaMV).
   1482..1827    +  promoter       CaMV 35S promoter: strong constitutive promoter from cauliflower mosaic virus
   1857..1912    +  misc_feature   TMV Ω: translational enhancer from the tobacco mosaic virus 5'-leader sequence (Gallie et al., 1988)
   1914..2462    +  CDS            bar: PAT_STRHY - Experimental evidence at protein level: Swiss-Prot protein existence level 1. Inactivates phosphinothricin (PPT) by transfer of an acetyl group from acetyl CoA. Can also acetylate demethylphosphinothricin but not PTT or glutamate. This enzyme is an effector of phosphinothricin tripeptide (PTT or bialaphos) resistance. From Streptomyces hygroscopicus. Introduced by genetic manipulation and expressed in glufosinate-tolerant maize by Dekalb Genetics.
   2488..3195    +  terminator     OCS terminator: octopine synthase terminator
   3196..3215    +  misc_feature   MCS (fragment): pUC18/19 multiple cloning site
   8331..8348    -  promoter       chicken β-actin promoter (fragment): contains a 21-bp deletion relative to the standard chicken β-actin promoter
  12971..12993   -  promoter       NOS promoter (fragment): nopaline synthase promoter
  12999..13048   -  CDS            KanR (fragment): fusion between an N-terminal peptide of nopaline synthase and Tn5 aminoglycoside phosphotransferase; nos-nptII; confers resistance to kanamycin
  13049..13232   -  promoter       NOS promoter: nopaline synthase promoter NOS promoter
  13388..13412   +  misc_feature   RB T-DNA repeat: right border repeat from nopaline C58 T-DNA
  13559..13921   -  CDS            ocd (fragment): OCD_AGRFC - Experimental evidence at protein level: Swiss-Prot protein existence level 1. Catalyzes the conversion of L-ornithine into L-proline with release of ammonia. Is involved in the utilization of nopaline, a catabolic pathway that proceeds through L-arginine and L-ornithine to L-proline. Nopaline is a predominant opine in plant cells transformed with Ti plasmid pTiC58. From Agrobacterium fabrum (strain C58 / ATCC 33970) (Agrobacterium tumefaciens (strain C58)).
  13913..14527   +  rep_origin     oriV: origin of replication for the bacterial F plasmid
  15213..15998   -  CDS            aadA: S3AD_SHIFL - Experimental evidence at protein level: Swiss-Prot protein existence level 1. Mediates bacterial resistance to the antibiotics streptomycin and spectinomycin. From Shigella flexneri.
  16059..16580   -  CDS            sat-1: STA_ECOLX - Protein inferred from homology: Swiss-Prot protein existence level 3. Involved in resistance to streptothricin, a broad-spectrum antibiotic produced by streptomycetes (PubMed:1850404). Detoxifies streptothricin via acetylation of the beta amino group of the first beta-lysyl moiety of streptothricin (By similarity). From Escherichia coli.
  16676..16923   +  CDS            bla(M) (fragment): β-lactamase lacking the signal sequence; bla(M); allows cytosolic expression of β-lactamase
  17095..17683   +  rep_origin     ori: high-copy-number ColE1/pMB1/pBR322/pUC origin of replication
  17869..17922   -  misc_feature   bom (fragment): basis of mobility region from pBR322
  18904..19023   -  CDS            tetR (fragment): TETR1_ECOLX - Experimental evidence at protein level: Swiss-Prot protein existence level 1. TetR is the repressor of the tetracycline resistance element; its N-terminal region forms a helix-turn-helix structure and binds DNA. Binding of tetracycline to TetR reduces the repressor affinity for the tetracycline resistance gene (tetA) promoter operator sites. From Escherichia coli.
  19043..20191   -  CDS            trfA: trans-acting replication protein that binds to and activates oriV
  20463..20816   -  CDS            traJ: oriT-recognizing protein; traJ
  20816..21583   -  mobile_element IS1: prokaryotic transposable element IS1
  21584..21610   -  CDS            traJ (fragment): oriT-recognizing protein; traJ
  21643..21752   -  oriT           oriT: incP origin of transfer
>Addgene plasmid #102834 | pBW_0002 | addgene full sequence | sequence record 200179 | Addgene NGS Result
GTCGACGATCGTCAACGTTCACTTCTAAAGAAATAGCGCCACTCAGCTTCCTCAGCGGCTTTATCCAGCG
ATTTCCTATTATGTCGGCATAGTTCTCAAGATCGACAGCCTGTCACGGTTAAGCGAGAAATGAATAAGAA
GGCTGATAATTCGGATCTCTGCGAGGGAGATGATATTTGATCACAGGCAGCAACGCTCTGTCATCGTTAC
AATCAACATGCTACCCTCCGCGAGATCATCCGTGTTTCAAACCCGGCAGCTTAGTTGCCGTTCTTCCGAA
TAGCATCGGTAACATGAGCAAAGTCTGCCGCCTTACAACGGCTCTCCCGCTGACGCCGTCCCGGACTGAT
GGGCTGCCTGTATCGAGTGGTGATTTTGTGCCGAGCTGCCGGTCGGGGAGCTGTTGGCTGGCTGGTGGCA
GGATATATTGTGGTGTAAACAAATTGACGCTTAGACAACTTAATAACACATTGCGGACGTTTTTAATGTA
CTGAATTCCAATCCCACAAAAATCTGAGCTTAACAGCACAGTTGCTCCTCTCAGAGCAGAATCGGGTATT
CAACACCCTCATATCAACTACTACGTTGTGTATAACGGTCCACATGCCGGTATATACGATGACTGGGGTT
GTACAAAGGCGGCAACAAACGGCGTTCCCGGAGTTGCACACAAGAAATTTGCCACTATTACAGAGGCAAG
AGCAGCAGCTGACGCGTACACAACAAGTCAGCAAACAGACAGGTTGAACTTCATCCCCAAAGGAGAAGCT
CAACTCAAGCCCAAGAGCTTTGCTAAGGCCCTAACAAGCCCACCAAAGCAAAAAGCCCACTGGCTCACGC
TAGGAACCAAAAGGCCCAGCAGTGATCCAGCCCCAAAAGAGATCTCCTTTGCCCCGGAGATTACAATGGA
CGATTTCCTCTATCTTTACGATCTAGGAAGGAAGTTCGAAGGTGAAGGTGACGACACTATGTTCACCACT
GATAATGAGAAGGTTAGCCTCTTCAATTTCAGAAAGAATGCTGACCCACAGATGGTTAGAGAGGCCTACG
CAGCAGGTCTCATCAAGACGATCTACCCGAGTAACAATCTCCAGGAGATCAAATACCTTCCCAAGAAGGT
TAAAGATGCAGTCAAAAGATTCAGGACTAATTGCATCAAGAACACAGAGAAAGACATATTTCTCAAGATC
AGAAGTACTATTCCAGTATGGACGATTCAAGGCTTGCTTCATAAACCAAGGCAAGTAATAGAGATTGGAG
TCTCTAAAAAGGTAGTTCCTACTGAATCTAAGGCCATGCATGGAGTCTAAGATTCAAATCGAGGATCTAA
CAGAACTCGCCGTGAAGACTGGCGAACAGTTCATACAGAGTCTTTTACGACTCAATGACAAGAAGAAAAT
CTTCGTCAACATGGTGGAGCACGACACTCTGGTCTACTCCAAAAATGTCAAAGATACAGTCTCAGAAGAC
CAAAGGGCTATTGAGACTTTTCAACAAAGGATAATTTCGGGAAACCTCCTCGGATTCCATTGCCCAGCTA
TCTGTCACTTCATCGAAAGGACAGTAGAAAAGGAAGGTGGCTCCTACAAATGCCATCATTGCGATAAAGG
AAAGGCTATCATTCAAGATCTCTCTGCCGACAGTGGTCCCAAAGATGGACCCCCACCCACGAGGAGCATC
GTGGAAAAAGAAGACGTTCCAACCACGTCTTCAAAGCAAGTGGATTGATGTGACATCTCCACTGACGTAA
GGGATGACGCACAATCCCACTATCCTTCGCAAGACCCTTCCTCTATATAAGGAAGTTCATTTCATTTGGA
GAGGACACGCTCGAGTATAAGAGCTCTATTTTTACAACAATTACCAACAACAACAAACAACAAACAACAT
TACAATTACTATTTACAATTACCATGAGCCCAGAACGACGCCCGGCCGACATCCGCCGTGCCACCGAGGC
GGACATGCCGGCGGTCTGCACCATCGTCAACCACTACATCGAGACAAGCACGGTCAACTTCCGTACCGAG
CCGCAGGAACCGCAGGAGTGGACGGACGACCTCGTCCGTCTGCGGGAGCGCTATCCCTGGCTCGTCGCCG
AGGTGGACGGCGAGGTCGCCGGCATCGCCTACGCGGGCCCCTGGAAGGCACGCAACGCCTACGACTGGAC
GGCCGAGTCAACCGTGTACGTCTCCCCCCGCCACCAGCGGACGGGACTGGGCTCCACGCTCTACACCCAC
CTGCTGAAGTCCCTGGAGGCACAGGGCTTCAAGAGCGTGGTCGCTGTCATCGGGCTGCCCAACGACCCGA
GCGTGCGCATGCACGAGGCGCTCGGATATGCCCCCCGCGGCATGCTGCGGGCGGCCGGCTTCAAGCACGG
GAACTGGCATGACGTGGGTTTCTGGCAGCTGGACTTCAGCCTGCCGGTACCGCCCCGTCCGGTCCTGCCC
GTCACCGAGATTTGATGACCCGGGGGATCCTAGAGTCCTGCTTTAATGAGATATGCGAGACGCCTATGAT
CGCATGATATTTGCTTTCAATTCTGTTGTGCACGTTGTAAAAAACCTGAGCATGTGTAGCTCAGATCCTT
ACCGCCGGTTTCGGTTCATTCTAATGAATATATCACCCGTTACTATCGTATTTTTATGAATAATATTCTC
CGTTCAATTTACTGATTGTACCCTACTACTTATATGTACAATATTAAAATGAAAACAATATATTGTGCTG
AATAGGTTTATAGCGACATCTATGATAGAGCGCCACAATAACAAACAATTGCGTTTTATTATTACAAATC
CAATTTTAAAAAAAGCGGCAGAACCGGTCAAACCTAAAAGACTGATTACATAAATCTTATTCAAATTTCA
AAAGTGCCCCAGGGGCTAGTATCTACGACACACCGAGCGGCGAACTAATAACGCTCACTGAAGGGAACTC
CGGTTCCCCGCCGGCGCGCATGGGTGAGATTCCTTGAAGTTGAGTATTGGCCGTCCGCTCTACCGAAAGT
TACGGGCACCATTCAACCCGGTCCAGCACGGCGGCCGGGTAACCGACTTGCTGCCCCGAGAATTATGCAG
CATTTTTTTGGTGTATGTGGGCCCCAAATGAAGTGCAGGTCAAACCTTGACAGTGACGACAAATCGTTGG
GCGGGTCCAGGGCGAATTTTGCGACAACATGTCGAGGCTCAGCAGGACCTGCAGGCATGCAAGCTCTAGA
GCGGCCGCGAAGACAATCTGAGCGTTAGGAGGGAGCTGGCGGCGTCGAACTCCTTTTCCTACATACACCC
TTTTTTGACGGGACATTTACACCGTTTTTTTAATGTATATGTGACAGAAACATGTTGGTAGAATTTGGGC
TTCATTTCGTTTTGCAATGGCCCTTCTCAAAAATATACTTGTAGCTGGAAGCACCCTTTTATTTGTATGT
AACGGAAACACATTGGCAGAACTAGTAAATAATATTTATTTTTGAACTCGGGTAATCCCCGTAATGCAAA
TATACACAAGTCTGAATAGACGTTTAGGAGGTGGGAAAGAGAAAGATCAAGTTCAACTTATCGCCAGGAA
ACCGCTGCGAGTGCGCGCAATGGACACTCACCATGGGGCGAAAACCCAATGACACCAAACTATACTAACA
ATGCCATACAAAGCTCATGCAGTAGCAGCAGCGGCCAAAGGTACCAGGAGTCTGAAGCAGCACCTAAACA
GCGACAAACCACTACAAAACATGCAGAGCTGTATGAGCCAGAGCAAGTAAATATTTTCTGAAGTAAGGAA
TCCAACAATGAGTCGCAGTTGTTTACGAATTAAGGAGCTCGGGTGAGCCCAGAATTTCAGTCATTACAAA
CATGATACTACACCCTCAGGTTTGTCCGGTTCAGATAAAAAAAACATCAACATGACATGAGCCAGCCATT
CGATGTAACAGACAGCAACAACGATGGCTCTCAGCCGAAACAGAGCAACTTACTACAACGCTTTACTAAA
AAACCAAGCAACATCTCTTTATGCAAGCGACTGCCATTTAAAAGGAGCACATCACACAACCTCTCGGAAC
CTTTTTATCCTTCAATTTTTTGCATGACCGGTGCCCACCCAACGTTTATGAAACATCTCAGACGCCACTA
GCAGTAACCTGCGCCCCTGGTACCTGCACAACGCAAGTCTTTCTTCTGTAAGCTATACCAACAGAACATC
CAAAATGCAACTTTACCAACTACACAGCTTAGGTACAAATGGAAACTATTTCTGAAGCAAGCATCATTTC
CTCATTAGAACCACCCTGAAATTCATGAACCAATCACACAGTCTGTCCATGCTAACAGGAACTATATCAA
AACTAAAAGCACACAGCAATCATAGAGTGCCCCCAAGTATTACGAGCAATCGAACAATTAAGAAGGTATG
ATCCACTGACTCTTTTCTACTGCGAAAAGGTAAATTGTGCCAAGTGCATTTTTCTCAGATACTTATGCCA
AAGAAACTTCTGTAAAATTACCTTTGCCTGTTCAGAATTTCCGTAGCTGCTAGAGAAGCACAATTGAACA
ATGCAATGACAAGCTGAGCTCTAGAGATGGAAAAAAAGGTGGAGAATAATATGATGAGTAAATATGTATA
GATTGAGAGCACACCTGAAGCAACGTCAGAAGCCTAGGACTTGACGGCCGGCGTTGTAGCTGAAATAGAT
TACCGGAAAAAAGATTGAAGCATATGCACATCTTTTGATCTACTGCTCACCAAGACAAAAGTACAAACTA
GTTAATAGTACCTGAGCCTGTCATACCTATTTGCTCGTCTTGTAACATATGCTGCGTATTATATCTTGTC
ATCTCCAGTATTGGACGGTTGGGGTTCGCCTCGGCCATGCTCTTGAAAGCATCCTCCGCAGCCTCTACTT
CTGCCACCGTCCAGCCACCGCAGGATAAGCTGACAGTGAGGCGAGCAAGGCTGGAGAGGCGTTGGATGCC
AAAGTCGAAATCGACCGCAGCAGATTTGGGCTTTTCGATGAAGTTATGGAGTTTAAGCTCCTTGAGCCTC
GGCATAGCCCCCGGTTCAAACATTAAAACCCCCATACGAGTATTGTAAGCCTCAAACTTCTGCAACTGTT
GAAATCCTTCACGCCTGATGATGAGCCGCCCAGCGTCGTCTGTTTTGTATAGAGGCGGCAGTGTCAAATC
GATCAGATTGGGTATCAATCCAATCATCTCAATATCCTGCTGCTCTATCTTCGGATCGTCCAAAAGCAAC
CTGTGTAGGTTGGGAAGTGACGCGAGCCATCTGCTAATCCGGCTGATATCTTGTCCATATACAAAAACCT
CCTGGATACAACCCAAAGCAGGGAGGAACGGCTCTTCTCCATCCTTTTCTCTCAGATAATAATCAATACT
CAGGGAAAGGAGGCCGCATTCGTCCAGTTTACAGAGAGAGGACACCAGCTTTTCCTTGGACTCTTCTAAT
TTGTTGCCTTCAATCCCACCAGTGTCCAATTTAATACTCAGCTTTCTCAGATTTGTTAGTTTGCCGAGCT
CTTCCACATGCTTCAAATGCAAGGCATCAACGCAGTCAAGCTCTTGCAAGTTTATCAAGTTTCCCAACCC
ACCTGGAAGCTTACAACCAGAGTAAACAAACAAACGTGCCAGTCGTTGTAGCCGACTTGTGCTTTCAGGA
AGCTCACGTAATCCATAGGCAACTAGCGTCTCTAGATACAGCAACTCCCCAATTTGCCTGGGAAGCTCCG
TGATTCCTGTAGAAGAGATATCCAAGTATCTTAGCTGATAGAGTCTTTCAATATCCTTGATATGATGATT
TTCCAACTGATCGCAGTCTTGCAAGTCTAGCACGCGCAAGCATTTTGACCTCCCAAGCGAAGGCAATAGC
TTGATATCCCCAAAAGCAGTGATTGACCGAGCGTGTGACAGATCCAATTGCTCCACGATTTCTTCATCCT
CATTCCCCATTAGAGAGAGCCGACGAACTATGCCATTAGGCTTGCATTGTTTCTTTAGGACAGTACACAT
GTTCTCTTCAGAGGATTTGTCAATTAGGAAATCAAGGATGGTGTCATGGACTCGGCAATACATTGCCTTG
CCGTCATACCCTATGTTGCCGGGCTGTATTAGACTTCTGTTCACAAGCTGGTGAAAATATTCCTCTCCTA
ATTCCATGAGATCTTGTCCACTTTCTCCATGGATAAAGCCTTCAGAAATCCATCTGCGTACTAACCGCTT
CCTTCCAATCAATTGGTCTTCAGGAAACAGAGCCAGGTACAATAAGCAGCTTCTTAGGTGGTGGGGAAGA
TCAAAATAACTAAGAGACAATATGTAATTCATGGTTTCTATTATATCACTTTTGACCTTTGAAGAGCGTA
TTGAATGTCGCACCCGATCCCACTCTTCTTTTGTTTCCCTTGTTGTGACCAACACGCTAGAAATGGCATT
GATGGCCAGAGGTAGGCCACGGCATTTTTTCAAAATATCATTGGCAGCTTCTTTCAAGCTATCAGGACAG
CTTTCTTCACAGCCAAATATCCTCTTGAAAAACAATTTCTTCGAGTCAGCCTCACTGAGTGGTTTCATCT
CATAGACAAGATCTTCACTAGAAGGAGAACAAGATTTGGCAACATCAACTATACGTGTTGTGATAATTAT
TCTGCTGCCCAATGTATTCTTGACAAATGCACATTTCAAAGTTTCCCATGTTCCTAACTCCCATATATCA
TCAATTATGATAAAGTACCTGCAACACAGTTTCATGAACATACACATTAGAGCTCATTAGATATTTATAG
TAACACCTACCAAGTAACCTAAAATCCTGAAACAATCTCACATCTGTGTGCATCCTAGATATAATACACC
TTGATGTAATTGTCTAGCATCAAGAAAGTTGTCATTATCTAAAATAAGTGAAATCCTGAGAGCATCTCAC
AATAATACACAGCTACAGATGGGGGAGAAACTCAAAGATAACAACTCCACACATAGTAGTACTAGGTACA
AGCAACTCTAACACGCCAACGGATTTGGTCCGTGTGTGTCCATTAGGGTCGAAAGGCACAAAAACGCCGG
CCCAACGTGCGGACACAAACCCAAATCACGTCCGTTCGGCATCCATGTAGACGCATTTCCAGCCCAAATT
TGTGCCTGATTTGCGTTCACACGAACACGAGACGGACGTGTTGCGCGTCCGCTCGGTGTGCGCCTCGGGC
TGGCGTGTCTGCCAGCCAACTACCACCACAGACGTAGTCAATGGCGCCCACCTACCTCGGGCCCGCATGG
CAGTGACTAGAAACGTCCGGATCACGCCCTTTTTAATTGCAAGGGTGCGGCGGGGCGGGCCTCATCCACT
TCTCCTCCCACTCTAGTCCACATCTGCTCCCTCGCCGGTGACAGAAAACCCTAGCCGTCATGGGTTTCTT
TGGCAAAGGTAAGGGCAAGGCAAGCACGACCACGAGGCCGGCTCGTTGCAAGGGCCGGTGAGGCCGGCAG
CGAAGGGGTTCGCATTGGTGTCGGCGCTGCGGGATGGGAGGGCGGCAGCGCCACGGGACCACCAGTACAT
CCCGGTGCACCACGCGTAGTTAGTACCACCGGGAGTACCGCGTCTCACTGCCGTGGCCGGACGTGAACTT
CCCCCACGGCTGGCACCTCGACCCCCACCACATTCCAGTGCCGGCGGTGCCACAGTCCGAGCGTGCGCGC
GCCAACGAGATTCGGGCCCGGCGTGCTCTCCTGACGCCAGAGCAGCGTCGCGACTCCACCCATCGAGGCC
AGACTCCCCTAACTGAGAAGTCTGGTTCACCATCGAGCACCATGTGCGCCTCCGCGACGCCGTCCAGCTC
GAAGCCTGCCCTCCACCGCCGCCACCGGTGGTCAAATAGTAGGTTGAGGAGGAGGCGGCGTTCCTCAAGG
CATTGGAGGAGGGGGCCCATCACGTCACCGAGGAGTCTTAGTGCGAGGACTCCTAGTGGTCTGGCCTCGA
TGACACGCTGCAGCTATCGGCCGCCAGCTATAGTGTCTACCTGCCGGGACCACCAGCCACATCGTCACCG
CCTGCACCAGCGCTAGCACCACCCGCGCCCACCGGCGTTTACCAATGGCAGGGCATCGTCTGCAAGCGGA
TGAGCAAGCCGCCCATTTGGCTGTGCGTGATGGAGGAGGAGGCGGCCTACCTCGTGGCGTGGAAGGACCG
CACGCTGGAGGAGGAGCGGTACGACGGCCAGGTCCGCATGCAGCGGGAACCCGAGGGGGAGGAGCGCCAA
AACTTCGTTGGGCGTGCGATGAGGAGGAGGAGCGGCAGGAGCGCGAGGAGGAGGCGTGCGCGGTGCCAGG
TAGGGCCGCCGCCGCCGCAGACAGCGGAGCAGGCGGTGCTGGCTGCCCACCAGCAGGCCTTCCCGTGGGC
TGAGCTGCCGGCATTCTTCGACCTCACCCACTCCTCCGACGAAGACGCCTAGGGCTGCGGGCTGGGGCGG
CTGTTTTTTATTAATATATTAATGTATTATGTTTAATTATGTGGACTTTGACGGGCTTTAATATGCATTT
TTATTTATATTTAATTATTTTAAGCTTTTTAAGTTTTTTAAATGCCCACGCGGACTAATGCGTAGGCGCA
CCACCCAAAGGCAAAACCAGACACCCCGTCCGCTTGGCCGATCTAAATGGACAAAAATTGCGTCGGCGTG
TTGGAGTTGCTCTTAGATACAATTTGGTGGCAATATAAGAAAAAAAAAGATTGCCATAGAAGGCAAGCGA
AAAATAGCAAGATTTAACAACCAAGAGGAAAAAAATATGAATGCTCAGGCCGAGTAAAGGCAGCTGTTGC
CAGTGGCAAGGTACAATGTTTTGCCACTGCCAATAGCATGTTCGCAAGAGGATAGATATTGAAACAATGA
TGGGGACTACCTATTTTCTTTTGTCATTTTGGTAACAAGTTATTTCCTCATGATTGGTAGGACCACATAT
TGAGTGGTGGCTCTGCGCCTCAATTCGTCATGCAAATTGCTACGAAACCAGGAAAGACGCAACAACCTAC
TGTTGTCATTATGTTACGCTAGTCAGGCTGGTCCGATCTGACTATGATTAATTCTTCCCTTTTCTCTTTT
TGTGTTATGGGCATAGATTCTTCAACGGATGTTTGATATCCATTCAAGATTATAATACTGATAACCGTAG
GTTTATAGCCTCTAGAAACCCTATGTTCTTAAAGTGGCTAATCACAAACCTAATGTACTGCATATCCGGT
AACAATGGTCTGCACATGCAAGTGCTTTGGGTCCTTAGAAGATAGATATATTTGCAGTCATGTAGTGCGT
GCGGATATTTATCTTGTACAAAAGAGAGGGAATTGCATGTACTTTATTGTTTTGACTGACGCCATGTCAC
AATTATTTAATAAACAGAACATAGCCGCAAGTTTAACAAACTTGTGGCAATCAAATTAGAAAATGTGTGG
CGACAGAAATCGGCAAACACATTTTAGCTATATCTTAATTAGTGAACAGATCGACATAAGTTGCAAGAAA
CAATGACTTGAAAGTTTAAGCGCAGTCATACAAGTTGAGGACGAAAGTAAATCACACAAAGCAATCTTCA
TTAGCAAAATTCTAGGCAACCGATTATGCATGAGCTAATTAAGCAATGTTACTTCGTAGCAGATCTCACA
TACATACCTTGTGTCTTGGAGGAATTCTCGAATCTTGTCGATGATGAGTTGTATATCATCTAATCTAGAG
CAAGCATCGTCTTTCTTGGTGATTTGTGATAATATAGATCTTAATATCGCCTTCATGTCAGGCTTGCGTG
AAATCGAGACAAAAGCCCCGCAGTCGAAGGTCGCTCCAAGGTTGACCCGGATCTGGTTGGCGAGCGTGGT
CTTGCCCAACCCTCCATATCCAACAATAGAGACAGATTTCAGTGATTGGCCTTCTTTCTCATTCAGCCAC
TTGACAAGTTCATCCTTTGGTCCATCAATTCCGACGAGCTCTGCGGCGTCTTTGTAGACTGCACGAAGTC
GAGGGTCGACCTTGTCTTTTGCCGGCATAGAGGAGGAGGAGTCGTCAATCTTGTACCTTGAGTGGCAACA
AATCGGTCACAAATCTGATGGTAGGTACTAATAGTACTGTAAGGAGAACAAGATCTGGTACCTTGAAAAT
CTGTCGCTGACATCCTTAATTTCTTTCTTGATGTCTTTGACCTCCTTGGCGATCCTGCGGCGGGCCTTGA
TGTCCGGCAGCAAGTTCTTGCACTTGTCCATGAGCTTGGCGACGCCATGAGCCGCCTCGGAACAGGAGGA
CCCGTGTTCCTGTTCCACGAGGACCATGAACTTGTCGATGTTGTCCTCTATCTTATAGGACATCTCCCGC
ACCGCCGTCACACGCAGCTTTGTTGGTTCGTCAGGCTCCTCCACATCTGACATCTTGAGGAGGAACGCGC
ACATGACCTCCAGCTCGTCCTTGAGGAACTTGATGTCCCCACGGACGTTCTTGAGCAGCTTGTATTCATC
CGTCAACATAGCTCCCAACTTCCGCAGGAGGGAACCCATTGCCCCTGTGGATGCGCTCACCAGAACTTCC
GCCATCATTGAGAGCTCTCTTGATCAATCAGCTGAAACCTGCAAATCGATGAATTTAGGGATCTGTAACA
CAATCCAAGCTCTGGTGGAACTGAGTTGGCAAGCCAAATCGATGAATGTGGGGATCTGGACCAAGCCCAC
CTTTTGATGCTTCAGAGGAGAGCAGAACACAACGGCGGCGTCTTCGTCGGATGGTCACGCTGTGCGGACA
ACGAAGCGGGTCAGTGGATTAAACGCTTTGCTCGATGGGGACAACACGGCGGCCCTGTAATAAAAACTTA
TAGCCGGGTCAGCGCCTTGGATGCATGGTGCTCTGAATAATGACTGGGCAAATCAATGAGACTCGTCAAG
CAGGAGAAGCAATGACTTTTTAGACCCAAGCATTGCTACTTTACTGGAAACAAATCGACAAGAAACATAC
CCGGAGGTTGGATGAGATTAGCAACAAGGTGGATGGATCTGTTCAAGGCAGCACAATGGAAGCGGGGACA
GAGGAAGTCCAACAGCAGTCAAGAGAGTAAATTGCTTGGAATACAGTGGTACTCCGTACTAGATAGATAC
AGAGCCCCACGACCCCACCCTGGATTCAATCAACACAAATCGGTCAGAATCTCAAGCAGGAGAAGTAATA
ACTTTTAGATCCCTTTTTAGATCCAATAACTGGTAAAAAAACAGAGCAGAGGAAGACCCCACTGCCACGG
CCACGGGTGTCAAGGTCGGATCGCCGTCAGTGGAGAAAGAGCAGAGGAAGACCCCACCTTTTTGTGCTTC
ACGGCAGAGCAGAACACAGCGGCGGTGGCCTCGTCGGACAACGAAGCGAAAGCGGCGGCTGGGCACCAGA
GGCCAGATCCGTGAGGGGACAAGACGGCGCTTCACTCAATCTGGAAGTATAATCTGGGAAATCAGCAGAT
GAACAAGGAAGGTGGGGATGTGGAAGATTTCAGTAGCAAGAAAGATGAGACAAAGTTACCAGGTCAGTGG
ATTCCATGCGTGGTGCTCTGAATAATGATTGGAAACTCCATGATTCTTGCTAGCTGCTCCACTGCCACCC
CAAATGATTCAACCAACACAAATCGATCAGACTCCCAAGCAAGCAGTGAAGCAGGAGACGTAAGTTTTTA
GATCCAAGCGTACTTCAGCTGGAAAGAAATATACCTCCACTCCACAGGTGTCAGGGGCGAGCTCGGAGGT
TGGACGAGCTCACCAAACAAGAAGCCGGATCGACCAGGAGATGAGGACTGAGATGATAGGAAGGGAGCAC
TCTGTCGGATCCGTGAGCGTGTGGGCACCAGAGGCCAGATCCGTGAGCGTGTGGAGGTCAGTGGATTCGA
TGCATGGTGCAAAATAGATGAATATGGGGAGCTGTAATCCAATCAAAACTGTGTGAAGCTTTAATTTCAA
CGAGCTATAGAACAGAGTTGCCAATCCAAACTGTGATATCCATCCAAACCCACCTTTGATACTTCACGGC
AGAGGAGAACACAGCCGCGGCGTCAACACCGGATGGCCGTCACCGTTGATGCTTCACCGGCAGAGGAGGA
CAGAGCAGAACACAGCGGCGTCGTAGGGGACAAGACGGCGGCGGATGTCGCTTCACTCGATCTGGAAGAA
TAAGTAAGAACTTACCATCAAGCAAATCAGCAGATTAATAAGAAGAGAATAGCAAGAAAGATGGGAGGGA
AATTTTTACCAGGCCACTAGTATGGTGCTCTGAATAGTCACTGGAAACTGCCACCCGAAATCTCCACGGA
GGATGGATGAGATCAGCAACAAGGCGGATCGATCTGTTCCAGGCAGCGCAATGGAGGAGACTGAGAGGAA
GCGGAGACGAGGAGCAGAGGAAGACCAACAGCACTCAAGAGAGTAAATTGCTTGGAATATCCATCCTAGA
TAGATACAGAGCCCCACGATCCCACCCTGAGTTCAATCAACACAAATGGATCAGAATCTGAAGCAGGAGA
AGTAATAAGTTTTAGATCCAAGCATTGCTACTTTAAGTGGAAACAAATCGACAGGAAATATATATACCCA
AAAAGTCCACGGTCACCAATAGAGCAGTCAGTTGGCAGGGGCGAGGCCAATAGGAGGCGAGATGAGATCA
GCAACAAGGGCGGATCTATCTTATTCGAGGGAGGAGGAGAGGACTGAGATGAGAATGAGGAGAGGAAGGG
AGTACTCAGTGGAGGGAGACGAGGAGCATCAAGAGAGGATACTACTTTAGCACGCTCCTCGAATACTAGT
ACGTATTACAGGGAGGGATACCCTCTGCCTTTGGGCTGATATGTTTATTCAGTGGGTACCTATGGTCAGT
CCACCAGCCATGCTTCACCAAATATTATCCCTAAATAGCCCTTTTGAAATTTAAGTAAGCACATCCTCAA
CACTCTTAAAGCGGCCGCCACCGCGGCTGAGTGGCTCCTTCAAGCTTGCGGATCCGGGCGGAAATAGGTA
AAGAAGTTGCGGATAAGGTAATTGCCATTGCAGATTATTTGGATTGAGAGTGAATATGAGACTCTAATTG
GATACCGAGGGGAATTTATGGAACGTCAGTGGAGCATTTTTGACAAGAAATATTTGCTAGCTGATAGTGA
CCTTAGGCGACTTTTGAACGCGCAATAATGGTTTCTGACGTATGTGCTTAGCTCATTAAACTCCAGAAAC
CCGCGGCTGAGTGGCTCCTTCAACGTTGCGGTTCTGTCAGTTCCAAACGTAAAACGGCTTGTCCCGCGTC
ATCGGCGGGGGTCATAACGTGACTCCCTTAATTCTCCGCTCATGATCAGATTGTCGTTTCCCGCCTTCAG
TTTAAACTATCAGTGTTTGACAGGATATATTGGCGGGTAAACCTAAGAGAAAAGAGCGTTTATTAGAATA
ATCGGATATTTAAAAGGGCGTGAAAAGGTTTATCCGTTCGTCCATTTGTATGTGCATGCCAACCACAGGG
TTCCCCTCGGGAGTGCTTGGCATTCCGTGCGATAATGACTTCTGTTCAACCACCCAAACGTCGGAAAGCC
TGACGACGGAGCAGCATTCCAAAAAGATCCCTTGGCTCGTCTGGGTCGGCTAGAAGGTCGAGTGGGCTGC
TGTGGCTTGATCCCTCAACGCGGTCGCGGACGTAGCGCAGCGCCGAAAAATCCTCGATCGCAAATCCGAC
GCTGTCGAAAAGCGTGATCTGCTTGTCGCTCTTTCGGCCGACGTCCTGGCCAGTCATCACGCGCCAAAGT
TCCGTCACAGGATGATCTGGCGCGAGTTGCTGGATCTCGCCTTCAATCCGGGTCTGTGGCGGGAACTCCA
CGAAAATATCCGAACGCAGCAAGATCGTCGACCCTTTCCGACGCTCACCGGGCTGGTTGCCCTCGCCGCT
GGGCTGGCGGCCGTCTATGGCCCTGCAAACGCGCCAGAAACGCCGTCGAAGCCGTGTGCGAGACACCGCG
GCCGGCCGCCGGCGTTGTGGATACCTCGCGGAAAACTTGGCCCTCACTGACAGATGAGGGGCGGACGTTG
ACACTTGAGGGGCCGACTCACCCGGCGCGGCGTTGACAGATGAGGGGCAGGCTCGATTTCGGCCGGCGAC
GTGGAGCTGGCCAGCCTCGCAAATCGGCGAAAACGCCTGATTTTACGCGAGTTTCCCACAGATGATGTGG
ACAAGCCTGGGGATAAGTGCCCTGCGGTATTGACACTTGAGGGGCGCGACTACTGACAGATGAGGGGCGC
GATCCTTGACACTTGAGGGGCAGAGTGCTGACAGATGAGGGGCGCACCTATTGACATTTGAGGGGCTGTC
CACAGGCAGAAAATCCAGCATTTGCAAGGGTTTCCGCCCGTTTTTCGGCCACCGCTAACCTGTCTTTTAA
CCTGCTTTTAAACCAATATTTATAAACCTTGTTTTTAACCAGGGCTGCGCCCTGTGCGCGTGACCGCGCA
CGCCGAAGGGGGGTGCCCCCCCTTCTCGAACCCTCCCGGCCCGCTAACGCGGGCCTCCCATCCCCCCAGG
GGCTGCGCCCCTCGGCCGCGAACGGCCTCACCCCAAAAATGGCAGCCAAGCTCCTAACATTTTATTAGAG
AGCAGGCTAGTTGCTTAGATACATGATCTTCAGGCCGTTATCTGTCAGGGCAAGCGAAAATTGGCCATTT
ATGACGACCAATGCCCCGCAGAAGCTCCCATCTTTGCCGCCATAGACGCCGCGCCCCCCTTTTGGGGTGT
AGAACATCCTTTTGCCAGATGTGGAAAAGAAGTTCGTTGTCCCATTGTTGGCAATGACGTAGTAGCCGGC
GAAAGTGCGAGACCCATTTGCGCTATATATAAGCCTACGATTTCCGTTGCGACTATTGTCGTAATTGGAT
GAACTATTATCGTAGTTGCTCTCAGAGTTGTCGTAATTTGATGGACTATTGTCGTAATTGCTTATGGAGT
TGTCGTAGTTGCTTGGAGAAATGTCGTAGTTGGATGGGGAGTAGTCATAGGGAAGACGAGCTTCATCCAC
TAAAACAATTGGCAGGTCAGCAAGTGCCTGCCCCGATGCCATCGCAAGTACGAGGCTTAGAACCACCTTC
AACAGATCGCGCATAGTCTTCCCCAGCTCTCTAACGCTTGAGTTAAGCCGCGCCGCGAAGCGGCGTCGGC
TTGAACGAATTGTTAGACATTATTTGCCGACTACCTTGGTGATCTCGCCTTTCACGTAGTGAACAAATTC
TTCCAACTGATCTGCGCGCGAGGCCAAGCGATCTTCTTGTCCAAGATAAGCCTGCCTAGCTTCAAGTATG
ACGGGCTGATACTGGGCCGGCAGGCGCTCCATTGCCCAGTCGGCAGCGACATCCTTCGGCGCGATTTTGC
CGGTTACTGCGCTGTACCAAATGCGGGACAACGTAAGCACTACATTTCGCTCATCGCCAGCCCAGTCGGG
CGGCGAGTTCCATAGCGTTAAGGTTTCATTTAGCGCCTCAAATAGATCCTGTTCAGGAACCGGATCAAAG
AGTTCCTCCGCCGCTGGACCTACCAAGGCAACGCTATGTTCTCTTGCTTTTGTCAGCAAGATAGCCAGAT
CAATGTCGATCGTGGCTGGCTCGAAGATACCTGCAAGAATGTCATTGCGCTGCCATTCTCCAAATTGCAG
TTCGCGCTTAGCTGGATAACGCCACGGAATGATGTCGTCGTGCACAACAATGGTGACTTCTACAGCGCGG
AGAATCTCGCTCTCTCCAGGGGAAGCCGAAGTTTCCAAAAGGTCGTTGATCAAAGCTCGCCGCGTTGTTT
CATCAAGCCTTACGGTCACCGTAACCAGCAAATCAATATCACTGTGTGGCTTCAGGCCGCCATCCACTGC
GGAGCCGTACAAATGTACGGCCAGCAACGTCGGTTCGAGATGGCGCTCGATGACGCCAACTACCTCTGAT
AGTTGAGTCGATACTTCGGCGATCACCGCTTCCCTCATGATGTTTAACTCCTGAATTAAGCCGCGCCGCG
AAGCGGTGTCGGCTTGAATGAATTGTTAGGCGTCATCCTGTGCTCCCGAGAACCAGTACCAGTACATCGC
TGTTTCGTTCGAGACTTGAGGTCTAGTTTTATACGTGAACAGGTCAATGCCGCCGAGAGTAAAGCCACAT
TTTGCGTACAAATTGCAGGCAGGTACATTGTTCGTTTGTGTCTCTAATCGTATGCCAAGGAGCTGTCTGC
TTAGTGCCCACTTTTTCGCAAATTCGATGAGACTGTGCGCGACTCCTTTGCCTCGGTGCGTGTGCGACAC
AACAATGTGTTCGATAGAGGCTAGATCGTTCCATGTTGAGTTGAGTTCAATCTTCCCGACAAGCTCTTGG
TCGATGAATGCGCCATAGCAAGCAGAGTCTTCATCAGAGTCATCATCCGAGATGTAATCCTTCCGGTAGG
GGCTCACACTTCTGGTAGATAGTTCAAAGCCTTGGTCGGATAGGTGCACATCGAACACTTCACGAACAAT
GAAATGGTTCTCAGCATCCAATGTTTCCGCCACCTGCTCAGGGATCACCGAAATCTTCATATGACGCCTA
ACGCCTGGCACAGCGGATCGCAAACCTGGCGCGGCTTTTGGCACAAAAGGCGTGACAGGTTTGCGAATCC
GTTGCTGCCACTTGTTTAATAGACTGGATGGAGGCGGATAAAGTTGCAGGACCACTTCTGCGCTCGGCCC
TTCCGGCTGGCTGGTTTATTGCTGATAAATCTGGAGCCGGTGAGCGTGGGTCTCGCGGTATCATTGCAGC
ACTGGGGCCAGATGGTAAGCCCTCCCGTATCGTAGTTATCTACACGACGGGGAGTCAGGCAACTATGGAT
GAACGAAATAGACAGATCGCTGAGATAGGTGCCTCACTGATTAAGCATTGGTAACTGTCAGACCAAGTTT
ACTCATATATACTTTAGATTGATTTAAAACTTCATTTTTAATTTAAAAGGATCTAGGTGAAGATCCTTTT
TGATAATCTCATGACCAAAATCCCTTAACGTGAGTTTTCGTTCCACTGAGCGTCAGACCCCGTAGAAAAG
ATCAAAGGATCTTCTTGATATCCTTTTTTTCTGCGCGTAATCTGCTGCTTGCAAACAAAAAAACCACCGC
TACCAGCGGTGGTTTGTTTGCCGGATCAAGAGCTACCAACTCTTTTTCCGAAGGTAACTGGCTTCAGCAG
AGCGCAGATACCAAATACTGTCCTTCTAGTGTAGCCGTAGTTAGGCCACCACTTCAAGAACTCTGTAGCA
CCGCCTACATACCTCGCTCTGCTAATCCTGTTACCAGTGGCTGCTGCCAGTGGCGATAAGTCGTGTCTTA
CCGGGTTGGACTCAAGACGATAGTTACCGGATAAGGCGCAGCGGTCGGGCTGAACGGGGGGTTCGTGCAC
ACAGCCCAGCTTGGAGCGAACGACCTACACCGAACTGAGATACCTACAGCGTGAGCTATGAGAAAGCGCC
ACGCTTCCCGAAGGGAGAAAGGCGGACAGGTATCCGGTAAGCGGCAGGGTCGGAACAGGAGAGCGCACGA
GGGAGCTTCCAGGGGGAAACGCCTGGTATCTTTATAGTCCTGTCGGGTTTCGCCACCTCTGACTTGAGCG
TCGATTTTTGTGATGCTCGTCAGGGGGGCGGAGCCTATGGAAAAACGCCAGCAACGCGGCCTTTTTACGG
TTCCTGGCCTTTTGCTGGCCTTTTGCTCACATGTTCTTTCCTGCGTTATCCCCTGATTCTGTGGATAACC
GTATTACCGCCTTTGAGTGAGCTGATACCGCTCGCCGCAGCCGAACGACCGAGCGCAGCGAGTCAGTGAG
CGAGGAAGCGGAAGAGCGCCTGATGCGGTATTTTCTCCTTACGCATCTGTGCGGTATTTCACACCGCATA
TGAAGATCGGCGGCAATAGCTTCTTAGCGCCATCCCGGCTGAGAAAGCCCAGTAAGGAAACAACTGTAGG
TTCGAGTCGCGAGATCCCCCGGAACCAAAGGAAGTAGGTTAAACCCGCTCCGATCAGGCCGAGCCACGCC
AGGCCGAGAACATTGGTTCCTGTAGGCATCGGGATTGGCGGATCAAACACTAAAGCTACTGGAACGAGCA
GAAGTCCTCCGGCCGCCAGTTGCCAGGCGGTAAAGGTGAGCAGAGGCACGGGAGGTTGCCACTTGCGGGT
CAGCACGGTTCCGAACGCCATGGAAACCGCCCCCGCCAGGCCCGCTGCGACGCCGACAGGATCTAGCGCT
GCGTTTGGTGTCAACACCAACAGCGCCACGCCCGCAGTTCCGCAAATAGCCCCCAGGACCGCCATCAATC
GTATCGGGCTACCTAGCAGAGCGGCAGAGATGAACACGACCATCAGCGGCTGCACAGCGCCTACCGTCGC
CGCGACCCCGCCCGGCAGGCGGTAGACCGAAATAAACAACAAGCTCCAGAATAGCGAAATATTAAGTGCG
CCGAGGATGAAGATGCGCATCCACCAGATTCCCGTTGGAATCTGTCGGACGATCATCACGAGCAATAAAC
CCGCCGGCAACGCCCGCAGCAGCATACCGGCGACCCCTCGGCCTCGCTGTTCGGGCTCCACGAAAACGCC
GGACAGATGCGCCTTGTGAGCGTCCTTGGGGCCGTCCTCCTGTTTGAAGACCGACAGCCCAATGATCTCG
CCGTCGATGTAGGCGCCGAATGCCACGGCATCTCGCAACCGTTCAGCGAACGCCTCCATGGGCTTTTTCT
CCTCGTGCTCGTAAACGGACCCGAACATCTCTGGAGCTTTCTTCAGGGCCGACAATCGGATCTCGCGGAA
ATCCTGCACGTCGGCCGCTCCAAGCCGTCGAATCTGAGCCTTAATCACAATTGTCAATTTTAATCCTCTG
TTTATCGGCAGTTCGTAGAGCGCGCCGTGCGTCCCGAGCGATACTGAGCGAAGCAAGTGCGTCGAGCAGT
GCCCGCTTGTTCCTGAAATGCCAGTAAAGCGCTGGCTGCTGAACCCCCAGCCGGAACTGACCCCACAAGG
CCCTAGCGTTTGCAATGCACCAGGTCATCATTGACCCAGGCGTGTTCCACCAGGCCGCTGCCTCGCAACT
CTTCGCAGGCTTCGCCGACCTGCTCGCGCCACTTCTTCACGCGGGTGGAATCCGATCCGCACATGAGGCG
GAAGGTTTCCAGCTTGAGCGGGTACGGCTCCCGGTGCGAGCTGAAATAGTCGAACATCCGTCGGGCCGTC
GGCGACAGCTTGCGGTACTTCTCCCATATGAATTTCGTGTAGTGGTCGCCAGCAAACAGCACGACGATTT
CCTCGTCGATCAGGACCTGGCAACGGGACGTTTTCTTGCCACGGTCCAGGACGCGGAAGCGGTGCAGCAG
CGACACCGATTCCAGGTGCCCAACGCGGTCGGACGTGAAGCCCATCGCCGTCGCCTGTAGGCGCGACAGG
CATTCCTCGGCCTTCGTGTAATACCGGCCATTGATCGACCAGCCCAGGTCCTGGCAAAGCTCGTAGAACG
TGAAGGTGATCGGCTCGCCGATAGGGGTGCGCTTCGCGTACTCCAACACCTGCTGCCACACCAGTTCGTC
ATCGTCGGCCCGCAGCTCGACGCCGGTGTAGGTGATCTTCACGTCCTTGTTGACGTGGAAAATGACCTTG
TTTTGCAGCGCCTCGCGCGGGATTTTCTTGTTGCGCGTGGTGAACAGGGCAGAGCGGGCCGTGTCGTTTG
GCATCGCTCGCATCGTGTCCGGCCACGGCGCAATATCGAACAAGGAAAGCTGCATTTCCTTGATCTGCTG
CTTCGTGTGTTTCAGCAACGCGGCCTGCTTGGCCTCGCTGACCTGTTTTGCCAGGTCCTCGCCGGCGGTT
TTTCGCTTCTTGGTCGTCATAGTTCCTCGCGTGTCGATGGTCATCGACTTCGCCAAACCTGCCGCCTCCT
GTTCGAGACGACGCGAACGCTCCACGGCGGCCGATGGCGCGGGCAGGGCAGGGGGAGCCAGTTGCACGCT
GTCGCGCTCGATCTTGGCCGTAGCTTGCTGGACCATCGAGCCGACGGACTGGAAGGTTTCGCGGGGCGCA
CGCATGACGGTGCGGCTTGCGATGGTTTCGGCATCCTCGGCGGAAAACCCCGCGTCGATCAGTTCTTGCC
TGTATGCCTTCCGGTCAAACGTCCGATTCATTCACCCTCCTTGCGGGATTGCCCCGACTCACGCCGGGGC
AATGTGCCCTTATTCCTGATTTGACCCGCCTGGTGCCTTGGTGTCCAGATAATCCACCTTATCGGCAATG
AAGTCGGTCCCGTAGACCGTCTGGCCGTCCTTCTCGTACTTGGTATTCCGAATCTTGCCCTGCACGAATA
CCAGCTCCGCGAAGTCGCTCTTCTTGATGGAGCGCATGGGGACGTGCTTGGCAATCACGCGCACCCCCCG
GCCGTTTTAGCGGCTAAAAAAGTCATGGCTCTGCCCTCGGGCGGACCACGCCCATCATGACCTTGCCAAG
CTCGTCCTGCTTCTCTTCGATCTTCGCCAGCAGGGCGAGGATCGTGGCATCACCGAACCGCGCCGTGCGC
GGGTCGTCGGTGAGCCAGAGTTTCAGCAGGCCGCCCAGGCGGCCCAGGTCGCCATTGATGCGGGCCAGCT
CGCGGACGTGCTCATAGTCCACGACGCCCGTGATTTTGTAGCCCTGGCCGACGGCCAGCAGGTAGGCCGA
CAGGCTCATGCCGGCCGCCGCCGCCTTTTCCTCAATCGCTCTTCGTTCGTCTGGAAGGCAGTACACCTTG
ATAGGTGGGCTGCCCTTCCTGGTTGGGTAATGACTCCAACTTATTGATAGTGTTTTATGTTCAGATAATG
CCCGATGACTTTGTCATGCAGCTCCACCGATTTTGAGAACGACAGCGACTTCCGTCCCAGCCGTGCCAGG
TGCTGCCTCAGATTCAGGTTATGCCGCTCAATTCGCTGCGTATATCGCTTGCTGATTACGTGCAGCTTTC
CCTTCAGGCGGGATTCATACAGCGGCCAGCCATCCGTCATCCATATCACCACGTCAAAGGGTGACAGCAG
GCTCATAAGACGCCCCAGCGTCGCCATAGTGCGTTCACCGAATACGTGCGCAACAACCGTCTTCCGGAGA
CTGTCATACGCGTAAAACAGCCAGCGCTGGCGCGATTTAGCCCCGACATAGCCCCACTGTTCGTCCATTT
CCGCGCAGACGATGACGTCACTGCCCGGCTGTATGCGCGAGGTTACCGACTGCGGCCTGAGTTTTTTAAG
TGACGTAAAATCGTGTTGAGGCCAACGCCCATAATGCGGGCTGTTGCCCGGCATCCAACGCCATTCATGG
CCATATCAATGATTTTCTGGTGCGTACCGGGTTGAGAAGCGGTGTAAGTGAACTGCAGTTGCCATGTTTT
ACGGCAGTGAGAGCAGAGATAGCGCTGATGTCCGGCGGTGCTTTTGCCGTTACGCACCACCCCGTCAGTA
GCTGAACAGGAGGGACAGCTGATAGAAACAGAAGCCACTGGAGCACCTCAAAAACACCATCATACACTAA
ATCAGTAAGTTGGCAGCATCACCCCTGGTTGGCTTGGTTTCATCAGCCATCCGCTTGCCCTCATCTGTTA
CGCCGGCGGTAGCCGGCCAGCCTCGCAGAGCAGGATTCCCGTTGAGCACCGCCAGGTGCGAATAAGGGAC
AGTGAAGAAGGAACACCCGCTCGCGGGTGGGCCTACTTCACCTATCCTGCCCGGCTGACGCCGTTGGATA
CACCAAGGAAAGTCTACACGAACCCTTTGGCAAAATCCTGTATATCGTGCGAAAAAGGATGGATATACCG
AAAAAATCGCTATAATGACCCCGAAGCAGGGTTATGCAGCGGAAAAGATCC
